>Addgene plasmid #235914 | pME_Cp_0_5_015_petA_3'UTR_Cr | addgene full sequence | sequence record 476138 | Addgene NGS Result
GGTCTCGGCTTAATATTTAATTTTTTGTAGGGCTGCTGTGCAGCTCCTACAAATTTTAGTATGTTATTTT
TAAAGTTTGATATACTGAAAACAAAGTTCTACTTGAACGATATTTAGCTTTTAATGCTATAATATAGCGG
ACTAAGCCGTTGGCAATTTAGCTGCCAATTAATTTTATTCGAAGGATGTAAACCTGCTAACGATATTTAT
ATATAAGCATTTTAATACTCCGAGGGAGGCCTCTAACCTTTAGCAAGTAAGTAAACTTCCCCTTCGGGGC
AGCAAGGCAGCAGATTTAAATTCTCCAAAGGAGGCAGTTGATATCAGTAAACCCCTTCGATGACTCTGGC
ATTGATGCAAAGCATGGGGAAACTAAAGTTCCTCCACTGCCTCCTTCCCCTTCCCTTTCGGGACGTCCCC
TTCCCCTTACGGGCAAGTAAACTTAGGGATTTTAATGCAATAAATAAATTTGTCCCCTTACGGGACGTCA
GTGGCAGTTGCGAAGTATTAATATTGTATATAAATATAGAATGTTTACATACTCCGAAGGAGGACGTCAG
TGGCAGTGGTACCGCCACTGCCTGCTTCGCAGTATATAAATATCCTATTTTAATACTCCGAAGGAGGCAG
TGGTGGTCCCACTGCCACTAAAATTTATTTGCCGCTTGAGACCACTCATCGCGACTAGTAGCGGCCGCTG
CAGTCCGGCAAAAAAGGGCAAGGTGTCACCACCCTGCCCTTTTTCTTTAAAACCGAAAAGATTACTTCGC
GTTATGCAGGCTTCCTCGCTCACTGACTCGCTGCGCTCGGTCGTTCGGCTGCGGCGAGCGGTATCAGCTC
ACTCAAAGGCGGTAATACGGTTATCCACAGAATCAGGGGATAACGCAGGAAAGAACATGTGAGCAAAAGG
CCAGCAAAAGGCCAGGAACCGTAAAAAGGCCGCGTTGCTGGCGTTTTTCCACAGGCTCCGCCCCCCTGAC
GAGCATCACAAAAATCGACGCTCAAGTCAGAGGTGGCGAAACCCGACAGGACTATAAAGATACCAGGCGT
TTCCCCCTGGAAGCTCCCTCGTGCGCTCTCCTGTTCCGACCCTGCCGCTTACCGGATACCTGTCCGCCTT
TCTCCCTTCGGGAAGCGTGGCGCTTTCTCATAGCTCACGCTGTAGGTATCTCAGTTCGGTGTAGGTCGTT
CGCTCCAAGCTGGGCTGTGTGCACGAACCCCCCGTTCAGCCCGACCGCTGCGCCTTATCCGGTAACTATC
GTCTTGAGTCCAACCCGGTAAGACACGACTTATCGCCACTGGCAGCAGCCACTGGTAACAGGATTAGCAG
AGCGAGGTATGTAGGCGGTGCTACAGAGTTCTTGAAGTGGTGGCCTAACTACGGCTACACTAGAAGAACA
GTATTTGGTATCTGCGCTCTGCTGAAGCCAGTTACCTTCGGAAAAAGAGTTGGTAGCTCTTGATCCGGCA
AACAAACCACCGCTGGTAGCGGTGGTTTTTTTGTTTGCAAGCAGCAGATTACGCGCAGAAAAAAAGGATC
TCAAGAAGATCCTTTGATCTTTTCTACGGGGTCTGACGCTCAGTGGAACGAAAACTCACGTTAAGGGATT
TTGGTCATGAGATTATCAAAAAGGATCTTCACCTAGATCCTTTTAAATTAAAAATGAAGTTTTAAATCAA
TCTAAAGTATATATGAGTAAACTTGGTCTGACAGCTCGAGGCTTGGATTCTCACCAATAAAAAACGCCCG
GCGGCAACCGAGCGTTCTGAACAAATCCAGATGGAGTTCTGAGGTCATTACTGGATCTATCAACAGGAGT
CCAAGCGAGCTCGATATCAAATTACGCCCCGCCCTGCCACTCGTCGCAGTACTGTTGTAATTCATTAAGC
ATTCTGCCGACATGGAAGCCATCACAAACGGCATGATGAACCTGAATCGCCAGCGGCATCAGCACCTTGT
CGCCTTGCGTATAATATTTGCCCATGGTGAAAACGGGGGCGAAGAAGTTGTCCATATTGGCCACGTTTAA
ATCAAAACTGGTGAAACTCACCCAGGGATTGGCTGATACGAAAAACATATTCTCAATAAACCCTTTAGGG
AAATAGGCCAGGTTTTCACCGTAACACGCCACATCTTGCGAATATATGTGTAGAAACTGCCGGAAATCGT
CGTGGTATTCACTCCAGAGTGATGAAAACGTTTCAGTTTGCTCATGGAAAACGGTGTAACAAGGGTGAAC
ACTATCCCATATCACCAGCTCACCGTCTTTCATTGCCATACGAAATTCCGGATGAGCATTCATCAGGCGG
GCAAGAATGTGAATAAAGGCCGGATAAAACTTGTGCTTATTTTTCTTTACGGTCTTTAAAAAGGCCGTAA
TATCCAGCTGAACGGTCTGGTTATAGGTACATTGAGCAACTGACTGAAATGCCTCAAAATGTTCTTTACG
ATGCCATTGGGATATATCAACGGTGGTATATCCAGTGATTTTTTTCTCCATTTTAGCTTCCTTAGCTCCT
GAAAATCTCGATAACTCAAAAAATACGCCCGGTAGTGATCTTATTTCATTATGGTGAAAGTTGGAACCTC
TTACGTGCCCGATCAACTCGAGTGCCACCTGACGTCTAAGAAACCATTATTATCATGACATTAACCTATA
AAAATAGGCGTATCACGAGGCAGAATTTCAGATAAAAAAAATCCTTAGCTTTCGCTAAGGATGATTTCTG
GAATTCGCGGCCGCTTCTAGAGCGATGAGT
Features (pLannotate 1.2.2; 9 found; start..end, strand, type, name):
    340..624     +  CDS            YCX6_CHLRE (fragment): Protein predicted: Swiss-Prot protein existence level 4. From Chlamydomonas reinhardtii (Chlamydomonas smithii).
    684..703     +  misc_feature   BioBrick suffix: universal suffix for all parts
    704..761     +  terminator     his operon terminator: This putative transcriptin terminator from the E. coli his operon has a 2-bp deletion introduced during synthesis. Its efficiency has not been determined.
    956..1544    -  rep_origin     ori: high-copy-number ColE1/pMB1/pBR322/pUC origin of replication
   1727..1821    -  terminator     lambda t0 terminator: transcription terminator from phage lambda
   1845..2501    -  CDS            cat: CAT_ECOLX - Experimental evidence at protein level: Swiss-Prot protein existence level 1. This enzyme is an effector of chloramphenicol resistance in bacteria. From Escherichia coli. This protein is used as a marker in many commonly used cloning vectors, such as pACYC184.
   2502..2599    -  promoter       cat promoter: promoter of the E. coli cat gene encoding chloramphenicol acetyltransferase
   2685..2728    -  terminator     bacterial terminator: putative bacterial transcription terminator
   2731..2752    +  misc_feature   BioBrick prefix: BioBrick prefix for parts that do not start with "ATG"
