[The description below was written by a language model from this plasmid's Addgene catalogue record and pLannotate feature annotations shown in this document.]
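Description:
pME_Cp_0_5_015_petA_3'UTR_Cr is a small synthetic-biology part plasmid (about 2.8 kb) that stores the 3' untranslated region of the Chlamydomonas reinhardtii chloroplast gene petA as a reusable building block. It belongs to a modular cloning toolkit developed for high-throughput engineering of the Chlamydomonas chloroplast. The 636 bp insert was placed into the pME_Cp_UAV_GFP acceptor backbone through BsaI sites that were destroyed in the process, consistent with Golden Gate-style assembly using a type IIS enzyme; the backbone name suggests a GFP dropout cassette replaced by the part, although the record does not say so explicitly. The record also does not state how the part is subsequently released or which position it occupies in higher-level assemblies, beyond what the naming scheme hints at.

The backbone is minimal and built purely for propagation in E. coli. It carries a high-copy ColE1/pUC-type origin and a chloramphenicol acetyltransferase gene driven by its native cat promoter and followed by the lambda t0 terminator. The insert region is flanked by BioBrick prefix and suffix sequences and insulated by bacterial terminators, including a his operon terminator, which limit read-through between the part and the backbone. Automated annotation also flags a fragment of a predicted Chlamydomonas open reading frame (YCX6) within the insert, which most likely reflects the native chloroplast genomic context downstream of petA rather than an intended coding payload. There is no promoter, reporter or chloroplast selection marker on this plasmid. It is meant to supply a 3' UTR, an element that typically influences transcript 3' end processing and stability, for combination with promoters, 5' UTRs and coding sequences in chloroplast expression cassettes.
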