Addgene plasmid #235914: pME_Cp_0_5_015_petA_3'UTR_Cr
Purpose: petA 3'UTR Chlamydomonas reinhardtii
Depositing lab: Tobias Erb. Depositing organization: Max Planck Institute for Terrestrial Microbiology. Publication: A modular high-throughput approach for advancing synthetic biology in the chloroplast of Chlamydomonas. Inckemann RM, Chotel T, Burgis M, Brinkmann CK, Andreas L, Baumann J, Sharma P, Klose M, Barrett J, Ries F, Paczia N, Glatter T, Mackinder LCM, Willmund F, Erb TJ. Nat Plants. 2025 Nov;11(11):2332-2349. doi: 10.1038/s41477-025-02126-2. Epub 2025 Nov 3. PubMed 41184475.
Backbone
  Vector backbone: pME_Cp_UAV_GFP
  Backbone size w/o insert (bp): 2101
  Vector type: Synthetic Biology
Growth in bacteria
  Bacterial resistance: Chloramphenicol, 25 μg/mL
  Growth temperature: 37°C
  Growth strain: DH5alpha
  Copy number: High Copy
Gene/Insert
  Gene/Insert name: petA 3'UTR
  Species: Chlamydomonas reinhardtii
  Insert size (bp): 636
  Cloning method: Restriction Enzyme; 5′ cloning site BsaI (destroyed during cloning); 3′ cloning site BsaI (destroyed during cloning)
  Sequencing primers: 5′ CGTATCACGAGGCAGAATTTC; 3′ CCTGCATAACGCGAAGTAATC
Terms and licenses: Academic/Nonprofit Terms; Industry Terms: Not Available to Industry
Depositor comments: Please visit https://doi.org/10.1101/2024.05.08.593163 for bioRxiv preprint.
How to cite: pME_Cp_0_5_015_petA_3'UTR_Cr was a gift from Tobias Erb (Addgene plasmid # 235914 ; http://n2t.net/addgene:235914 ; RRID:Addgene_235914)
